Addgene plasmid #242417: pCMV CHMP2B-L4D,F5D-M92E-3XHA
Purpose: Expression of a CHMP2B membrane binding mutant (L4D F5D) with a M92E mutation and a 3xHA tag.
Depositing lab: Franz-Ulrich Hartl. Publication: alpha-Synuclein aggregates inhibit ESCRT-III through sequestration and collateral degradation. Sitron CS, Trinkaus VA, Galesic A, Garhammer M, Yuste-Checa P, Dransfeld U, Feigenbutz D, Zhang J, Ivashko L, Dudanova I, Harper JW, Hartl FU. Mol Cell. 2025 Sep 18;85(18):3505-3523.e17. doi: 10.1016/j.molcel.2025.08.022. Epub 2025 Sep 10. PubMed 40934925.
Backbone
  Vector backbone: pHM6
  Backbone size w/o insert (bp): 5450
  Vector type: Mammalian Expression
  Selectable markers: Neomycin (select with G418)
Growth in bacteria
  Bacterial resistance: Ampicillin, 100 μg/mL
  Growth temperature: 37°C
  Growth strain: DH5alpha
  Copy number: High Copy
Gene/Insert
  Gene/Insert name: CHMP2B
  Species: H. sapiens (human)
  Mutation: L4D F5D M92E
  Entrez Gene: CHMP2B (a.k.a. ALS17, CHMP2.5, DMT1, FTDALS7, VPS2-2, VPS2B)
  Promoter: CMV
  Tag / fusion protein: 3xHA (C terminal on insert)
  Cloning method: Gibson Cloning
  Sequencing primers: 5′ cgcaaatgggcggtaggcgtg
Terms and licenses: Academic/Nonprofit Terms; Industry Terms: Not Available to Industry
Depositor comments: Please visit https://doi.org/10.1101/2025.01.13.632710 for bioRxiv preprint.
How to cite: pCMV CHMP2B-L4D,F5D-M92E-3XHA was a gift from Franz-Ulrich Hartl (Addgene plasmid # 242417 ; http://n2t.net/addgene:242417 ; RRID:Addgene_242417)
