[The description below was written by a language model from this plasmid's Addgene catalogue record and pLannotate feature annotations shown in this document.]
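Description:
pCMV CHMP2B-L4D,F5D-M92E-3XHA is a mammalian expression plasmid built on the pHM6 backbone (about 6.1 kb in the sequenced record) that drives expression of a mutant form of human CHMP2B, a core subunit of the ESCRT-III membrane-remodelling complex involved in multivesicular body formation and endosomal cargo sorting. It is propagated in E. coli as a high-copy plasmid through a ColE1/pUC-type origin and selected with ampicillin via the β-lactamase gene. An f1 origin is also present. For mammalian cells, a separate cassette places the neomycin phosphotransferase gene under the SV40 enhancer/early promoter with an SV40 polyadenylation signal, allowing G418 selection of stable transfectants.

The payload is transcribed from the human cytomegalovirus immediate-early enhancer and promoter and terminated by the bovine growth hormone poly(A) signal. T7 and SP6 phage promoters flank the insert, as is typical of this class of backbone. The CHMP2B open reading frame carries three substitutions: L4D and F5D, which the record describes as a membrane-binding mutant, plus M92E, whose functional consequence is not stated in the record. A 3xHA epitope tag is fused to the C terminus for detection or immunoprecipitation. The automated annotation recognises only a short fragment of this tag downstream of the CHMP2B coding sequence. Other small annotated fragments (an HIV-1 LTR piece, ble, lacI and lac promoter/operator remnants) appear to be backbone remnants or short sequence matches rather than functional elements. The construct was deposited with a study of how α-synuclein aggregates inhibit ESCRT-III, and it is suited to transient or stable expression of this tagged CHMP2B variant for comparison with other forms of the protein.
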