Features (pLannotate 1.2.2; 22 found; start..end, strand, type, name):
     16..68      -  misc_feature   bom (fragment): basis of mobility region from pBR322
    223..602     +  enhancer       CMV enhancer: human cytomegalovirus immediate early enhancer
    603..806     +  promoter       CMV promoter: human cytomegalovirus (CMV) immediate early promoter
    802..835     +  LTR            5' LTR (truncated) (fragment): truncated 5' long terminal repeat (LTR) from HIV-1
    851..869     +  promoter       T7 promoter: promoter for bacteriophage T7 RNA polymerase
    889..1527    +  CDS            CHMP2B: CHM2B_HUMAN - Experimental evidence at protein level: Swiss-Prot protein existence level 1. Probable core component of the endosomal sorting required for transport complex III (ESCRT-III) which is involved in multivesicular bodies (MVBs) formation and sorting of endosomal cargo proteins into MVBs. MVBs contain intraluminal vesicles (ILVs) that are generated by invagination and scission from the limiting membrane of the endosome and mostly are delivered to lysosomes enabling degradation of membrane proteins, such as stimulated growth factor receptors, lysosomal enzymes and lipids. The MVB pathw
   1600..1623    +  CDS            3xHA (fragment): three tandem HA epitope tags
   1636..1654    -  promoter       SP6 promoter: promoter for bacteriophage SP6 RNA polymerase
   1680..1904    +  polyA_signal   bGH poly(A) signal: bovine growth hormone polyadenylation signal
   1908..1929    +  promoter       SV40 promoter (fragment): SV40 enhancer and early promoter
   1950..2378    +  rep_origin     f1 ori (sequence partly withheld): f1 bacteriophage origin of replication; arrow indicates direction of (+) strand synthesis
   2392..2721    +  promoter       SV40 promoter: SV40 enhancer and early promoter
   2788..3579    +  CDS            neo: KKA2_KLEPN - Also known as kan, nptII. Experimental evidence at protein level: Swiss-Prot protein existence level 1. Resistance to kanamycin, neomycin, paromomycin, ribostamycin, butirosin and gentamicin B. From Klebsiella pneumoniae.
   3603..3761    +  CDS            ble (fragment): BLE_KLEPN - Experimental evidence at protein level: Swiss-Prot protein existence level 1. Binding protein with a strong affinity to the bleomycin family of antibiotics. Binds to CL990; an antimitotic-antibiotic compound. From Klebsiella pneumoniae.
   3756..3877    +  polyA_signal   SV40 poly(A) signal: SV40 polyadenylation signal
   3950..3966    -  protein_bind   lac operator: The lac repressor binds to the lac operator to inhibit transcription in E. coli. This inhibition can be relieved by adding lactose or isopropyl-β-D-thiogalactopyranoside (IPTG). lac repressor encoded by lacI
   3974..4004    -  promoter       lac promoter: promoter for the E. coli lac operon
   4019..4040    -  protein_bind   CAP binding site: CAP binding activates transcription in the presence of cAMP. E. coli catabolite activator protein
   4053..4145    -  CDS            lacI (fragment): lac repressor; lacI; The lac repressor binds to the lac operator to inhibit transcription in E. coli. This inhibition can be relieved by adding lactose or isopropyl-β-D-thiogalactopyranoside (IPTG).
   4328..4916    -  rep_origin     ori: high-copy-number ColE1/pMB1/pBR322/pUC origin of replication
   5087..5947    -  CDS            AmpR: β-lactamase; bla; confers resistance to ampicillin, carbenicillin, and related antibiotics
   5948..6052    -  promoter       AmpR promoter: bla
>Addgene plasmid #242417 | pCMV CHMP2B-L4D,F5D-M92E-3XHA | addgene full sequence | sequence record 486095 | Addgene NGS Result
GATCTCCCGATCCCCTATGGTGCACTCTCAGTACAATCTGCTCTGATGCCGCATAGTTAAGCCAGTATCT
GCTCCCTGCTTGTGTGTTGGAGGTCGCTGAGTAGTGCGCGAGCAAAATTTAAGCTACAACAAGGCAAGGC
TTGACCGACAATTGCATGAAGAATCTGCTTAGGGTTAGGCGTTTTGCGCTGCTTCGCGATGTACGGGCCA
GATATACGCGTTGACATTGATTATTGACTAGTTATTAATAGTAATCAATTACGGGGTCATTAGTTCATAG
CCCATATATGGAGTTCCGCGTTACATAACTTACGGTAAATGGCCCGCCTGGCTGACCGCCCAACGACCCC
CGCCCATTGACGTCAATAATGACGTATGTTCCCATAGTAACGCCAATAGGGACTTTCCATTGACGTCAAT
GGGTGGAGTATTTACGGTAAACTGCCCACTTGGCAGTACATCAAGTGTATCATATGCCAAGTACGCCCCC
TATTGACGTCAATGACGGTAAATGGCCCGCCTGGCATTATGCCCAGTACATGACCTTATGGGACTTTCCT
ACTTGGCAGTACATCTACGTATTAGTCATCGCTATTACCATGGTGATGCGGTTTTGGCAGTACATCAATG
GGCGTGGATAGCGGTTTGACTCACGGGGATTTCCAAGTCTCCACCCCATTGACGTCAATGGGAGTTTGTT
TTGGCACCAAAATCAACGGGACTTTCCAAAATGTCGTAACAACTCCGCCCCATTGACGCAAATGGGCGGT
AGGCGTGTACGGTGGGAGGTCTATATAAGCAGAGCTCTCTGGCTAACTAGAGAACCCACTGCTTACTGGC
TTATCGAAATTAATACGACTCACTATAGGGAGACCCAAGCTGGAGACCATGGCGTCCGACGACAAGAAGA
AAACCGTGGATGATGTAATAAAGGAACAGAATCGAGAGTTACGAGGTACACAGAGGGCTATAATCAGAGA
TCGAGCAGCTTTAGAGAAACAAGAAAAACAGCTGGAATTAGAAATTAAGAAAATGGCCAAGATTGGTAAT
AAGGAAGCTTGCAAAGTTTTAGCCAAACAACTTGTGCATCTACGGAAACAGAAGACGAGAACTTTTGCTG
TAAGTTCAAAAGTTACTTCTATGTCTACACAAACAAAAGTGGAGAATTCCCAAATGAAGATGGCTGGAGC
AATGTCTACCACAGCAAAAACAATGCAGGCAGTTAACAAGAAGATGGATCCACAAAAGACATTACAAACA
ATGCAGAATTTCCAGAAGGAAAACATGAAAATGGAAATGACTGAAGAAATGATCAATGATACACTTGATG
ACATCTTTGACGGTTCTGATGACGAAGAAGAAAGCCAGGATATTGTGAATCAAGTTCTTGATGAAATTGG
AATTGAAATTTCTGGAAAGATGGCCAAAGCTCCATCAGCTGCTCGAAGCTTACCATCTGCCTCTACTTCA
AAGGCTACAATCTCAGATGAAGAGATTGAACGGCAACTCAAGGCTTTAGGAGTAGATGGAGGATCCTACC
CATACGACGTCCCAGACTACGCTGGATACCCGTATGATGTTCCGGATTACGCTGGCTACCCATATGACGT
TCCGGATTACGCTTGAGGGCCCTATTCTATAGTGTCACCTAAATGCTAGAGCTCGCTGATCAGCCTCGAC
TGTGCCTTCTAGTTGCCAGCCATCTGTTGTTTGCCCCTCCCCCGTGCCTTCCTTGACCCTGGAAGGTGCC
ACTCCCACTGTCCTTTCCTAATAAAATGAGGAAATTGCATCGCATTGTCTGAGTAGGTGTCATTCTATTC
TGGGGGGTGGGGTGGGGCAGGACAGCAAGGGGGAGGATTGGGAAGACAATAGCAGGCATGCTGGGGATGC
GGTGGGCTCTATGGCTTCTGAGGCGGAAAGAACCAGCTGGGGCTCTAGGGGGTATCCCC
[124 nt withheld, positions 1950-2073]
C
[91 nt withheld, positions 2075-2165]
A
[49 nt withheld, positions 2167-2215]
CCTTTGACGTTGGAGTCCACGTTCTTT
[37 nt withheld, positions 2243-2279]
ACCCTATCTCGGTCTATTCTTTTGATTTATAAGGGATTTTGCCGATTTCGGCCTATTGGTTAAAAAATGA
GCTGATTTAACAAAAATTTAACGCGAATTAATTCTGTGGAATGTGTGTCAGTTAGGGTGTGGAAAGTCCC
CAGGCTCCCCAGCAGGCAGAAGTATGCAAAGCATGCATCTCAATTAGTCAGCAACCAGGTGTGGAAAGTC
CCCAGGCTCCCCAGCAGGCAGAAGTATGCAAAGCATGCATCTCAATTAGTCAGCAACCATAGTCCCGCCC
CTAACTCCGCCCATCCCGCCCCTAACTCCGCCCAGTTCCGCCCATTCTCCGCCCCATGGCTGACTAATTT
TTTTTATTTATGCAGAGGCCGAGGCCGCCTCTGCCTCTGAGCTATTCCAGAAGTAGTGAGGAGGCTTTTT
TGGAGGCCTAGGCTTTTGCAAAAAGCTCCCGGGAGCTTGTATATCCATTTTCGGATCTGATCAAGAGACA
GGATGAGGATCGTTTCGCATGATTGAACAAGATGGATTGCACGCAGGTTCTCCGGCCGCTTGGGTGGAGA
GGCTATTCGGCTATGACTGGGCACAACAGACAATCGGCTGCTCTGATGCCGCCGTGTTCCGGCTGTCAGC
GCAGGGGCGCCCGGTTCTTTTTGTCAAGACCGACCTGTCCGGTGCCCTGAATGAACTGCAGGACGAGGCA
GCGCGGCTATCGTGGCTGGCCACGACGGGCGTTCCTTGCGCAGCTGTGCTCGACGTTGTCACTGAAGCGG
GAAGGGACTGGCTGCTATTGGGCGAAGTGCCGGGGCAGGATCTCCTGTCATCTCACCTTGCTCCTGCCGA
GAAAGTATCCATCATGGCTGATGCAATGCGGCGGCTGCATACGCTTGATCCGGCTACCTGCCCATTCGAC
CACCAAGCGAAACATCGCATCGAGCGAGCACGTACTCGGATGGAAGCCGGTCTTGTCGATCAGGATGATC
TGGACGAAGAGCATCAGGGGCTCGCGCCAGCCGAACTGTTCGCCAGGCTCAAGGCGCGCATGCCCGACGG
CGAGGATCTCGTCGTGACCCATGGCGATGCCTGCTTGCCGAATATCATGGTGGAAAATGGCCGCTTTTCT
GGATTCATCGACTGTGGCCGGCTGGGTGTGGCGGACCGCTATCAGGACATAGCGTTGGCTACCCGTGATA
TTGCTGAAGAGCTTGGCGGCGAATGGGCTGACCGCTTCCTCGTGCTTTACGGTATCGCCGCTCCCGATTC
GCAGCGCATCGCCTTCTATCGCCTTCTTGACGAGTTCTTCTGAGCGGGACTCTGGGGTTCGAAATGACCG
ACCAAGCGACGCCCAACCTGCCATCACGAGATTTCGATTCCACCGCCGCCTTCTATGAAAGGTTGGGCTT
CGGAATCGTTTTCCGGGACGCCGGCTGGATGATCCTCCAGCGCGGGGATCTCATGCTGGAGTTCTTCGCC
CACCCCAACTTGTTTATTGCAGCTTATAATGGTTACAAATAAAGCAATAGCATCACAAATTTCACAAATA
AAGCATTTTTTTCACTGCATTCTAGTTGTGGTTTGTCCAAACTCATCAATGTATCTTATCATGTCTGTAT
ACCGTCGACCTCTAGCTAGAGCTTGGCGTAATCATGGTCATAGCTGTTTCCTGTGTGAAATTGTTATCCG
CTCACAATTCCACACAACATACGAGCCGGAAGCATAAAGTGTAAAGCCTGGGGTGCCTAATGAGTGAGCT
AACTCACATTAATTGCGTTGCGCTCACTGCCCGCTTTCCAGTCGGGAAACCTGTCGTGCCAGCTGCATTA
ATGAATCGGCCAACGCGCGGGGAGAGGCGGTTTGCGTATTGGGCGCTCTTCCGCTTCCTCGCTCACTGAC
TCGCTGCGCTCGGTCGTTCGGCTGCGGCGAGCGGTATCAGCTCACTCAAAGGCGGTAATACGGTTATCCA
CAGAATCAGGGGATAACGCAGGAAAGAACATGTGAGCAAAAGGCCAGCAAAAGGCCAGGAACCGTAAAAA
GGCCGCGTTGCTGGCGTTTTTCCATAGGCTCCGCCCCCCTGACGAGCATCACAAAAATCGACGCTCAAGT
CAGAGGTGGCGAAACCCGACAGGACTATAAAGATACCAGGCGTTTCCCCCTGGAAGCTCCCTCGTGCGCT
CTCCTGTTCCGACCCTGCCGCTTACCGGATACCTGTCCGCCTTTCTCCCTTCGGGAAGCGTGGCGCTTTC
TCATAGCTCACGCTGTAGGTATCTCAGTTCGGTGTAGGTCGTTCGCTCCAAGCTGGGCTGTGTGCACGAA
CCCCCCGTTCAGCCCGACCGCTGCGCCTTATCCGGTAACTATCGTCTTGAGTCCAACCCGGTAAGACACG
ACTTATCGCCACTGGCAGCAGCCACTGGTAACAGGATTAGCAGAGCGAGGTATGTAGGCGGTGCTACAGA
GTTCTTGAAGTGGTGGCCTAACTACGGCTACACTAGAAGAACAGTATTTGGTATCTGCGCTCTGCTGAAG
CCAGTTACCTTCGGAAAAAGAGTTGGTAGCTCTTGATCCGGCAAACAAACCACCGCTGGTAGCGGTGGTT
TTTTTGTTTGCAAGCAGCAGATTACGCGCAGAAAAAAAGGATCTCAAGAAGATCCTTTGATCTTTTCTAC
GGGGTCTGACGCTCAGTGGAACGAAAACTCACGTTAAGGGATTTTGGTCATGAGATTATCAAAAAGGATC
TTCACCTAGATCCTTTTAAATTAAAAATGAAGTTTTAAATCAATCTAAAGTATATATGAGTAAACTTGGT
CTGACAGTTACCAATGCTTAATCAGTGAGGCACCTATCTCAGCGATCTGTCTATTTCGTTCATCCATAGT
TGCCTGACTCCCCGTCGTGTAGATAACTACGATACGGGAGGGCTTACCATCTGGCCCCAGTGCTGCAATG
ATACCGCGAGACCCACGCTCACCGGCTCCAGATTTATCAGCAATAAACCAGCCAGCCGGAAGGGCCGAGC
GCAGAAGTGGTCCTGCAACTTTATCCGCCTCCATCCAGTCTATTAATTGTTGCCGGGAAGCTAGAGTAAG
TAGTTCGCCAGTTAATAGTTTGCGCAACGTTGTTGCCATTGCTACAGGCATCGTGGTGTCACGCTCGTCG
TTTGGTATGGCTTCATTCAGCTCCGGTTCCCAACGATCAAGGCGAGTTACATGATCCCCCATGTTGTGCA
AAAAAGCGGTTAGCTCCTTCGGTCCTCCGATCGTTGTCAGAAGTAAGTTGGCCGCAGTGTTATCACTCAT
GGTTATGGCAGCACTGCATAATTCTCTTACTGTCATGCCATCCGTAAGATGCTTTTCTGTGACTGGTGAG
TACTCAACCAAGTCATTCTGAGAATAGTGTATGCGGCGACCGAGTTGCTCTTGCCCGGCGTCAATACGGG
ATAATACCGCGCCACATAGCAGAACTTTAAAAGTGCTCATCATTGGAAAACGTTCTTCGGGGCGAAAACT
CTCAAGGATCTTACCGCTGTTGAGATCCAGTTCGATGTAACCCACTCGTGCACCCAACTGATCTTCAGCA
TCTTTTACTTTCACCAGCGTTTCTGGGTGAGCAAAAACAGGAAGGCAAAATGCCGCAAAAAAGGGAATAA
GGGCGACACGGAAATGTTGAATACTCATACTCTTCCTTTTTCAATATTATTGAAGCATTTATCAGGGTTA
TTGTCTCATGAGCGGATACATATTTGAATGTATTTAGAAAAATAAACAAATAGGGGTTCCGCGCACATTT
CCCCGAAAAGTGCCACCTGACGTCGACGGATCGGGA
